Addgene plasmid #116040: PB-PGK-Cit-tevs-DHFR
Purpose: Reporter plasmid for measuring protease activity
Depositing lab: Michael Elowitz. Depositing organization: California Institute of Technology. Publication: Programmable protein circuits in living cells. Gao XJ, Chong LS, Kim MS, Elowitz MB. Science. 2018 Sep 21;361(6408):1252-1258. doi: 10.1126/science.aat5062. PubMed 30237357.
Backbone
  Vector backbone: PB-PGK
  Vector type: Mammalian Expression
Growth in bacteria
  Bacterial resistance: Ampicillin, 100 μg/mL
  Growth temperature: 37°C
  Growth strain: DH5alpha
  Copy number: High Copy
Gene/Insert
  Gene/Insert name: Cit-tevs-DHFR
  Species: Synthetic
  Cloning method: Gibson Cloning
Terms and licenses: Academic/Nonprofit Terms; Industry Terms: Not Available to Industry
How to cite: PB-PGK-Cit-tevs-DHFR was a gift from Michael Elowitz (Addgene plasmid # 116040 ; http://n2t.net/addgene:116040 ; RRID:Addgene_116040)
