[The description below was written by a language model from this plasmid's Addgene catalogue record and pLannotate feature annotations shown in this document.]
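Description:
PB-PGK-Cit-tevs-DHFR is a mammalian expression plasmid built on the PB-PGK backbone and intended as a fluorescent reporter of protease activity. It is maintained in E. coli through a high-copy ColE1/pUC-type origin and the AmpR β-lactamase gene with its own promoter. The backbone also carries an f1 phage origin and remnants of a lacZα/lac promoter cloning region. The "PB" prefix suggests a piggyBac transposon vector for genomic integration. However, the automated annotation does not call out transposon terminal repeats, so this cannot be confirmed from the feature table. The short hits to the phage lambda portal protein and the G-CSF destabilising element look like filler sequence or incidental matches, not functional parts.

The payload is a synthetic fusion driven by the mouse PGK promoter and terminated by the bGH polyadenylation signal. It consists of the yellow fluorescent protein Citrine followed by a short unannotated linker and then E. coli dihydrofolate reductase (folA). From the insert name, the linker presumably holds a TEV protease cleavage site ("tevs"). DHFR is most likely used here as a destabilising (degron) domain, though the record does not state which variant is present. In such a design, the intact fusion would be targeted for degradation, and cleavage at the site would release Citrine from DHFR, so that yellow fluorescence changes with protease activity.

Downstream, an SV40 early promoter paired with the bacterial EM7 promoter drives BleoR, followed by a WPRE fragment and the SV40 poly(A) signal. This cassette allows Zeocin selection of stably modified mammalian cells. The plasmid was made to measure protease activity as part of engineered protein-level circuits in living cells.
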