Features (pLannotate 1.2.2; 21 found; start..end, strand, type, name):
      1..105     -  promoter       AmpR promoter: bla
    158..586     -  rep_origin     f1 ori (sequence partly withheld): f1 bacteriophage origin of replication; arrow indicates direction of (+) strand synthesis
    591..746     -  CDS            lacZα (fragment): LacZα fragment of β-galactosidase; lacZ fragment
    748..867     +  CDS            B (fragment): PORTL_LAMBD - Experimental evidence at protein level: Swiss-Prot protein existence level 1. Forms the portal vertex of the capsid (PubMed:6228056, PubMed:6232391). This portal plays critical roles in head assembly, genome packaging, neck/tail attachment, and genome ejection (Probable). The portal protein multimerizes as a single ring-shaped homododecamer arranged around a central channel (PubMed:6232391). Binds to the terminase subunits to form the packaging machine (PubMed:7799432). From Escherichia phage lambda (Bacteriophage lambda).
   1414..1913    +  promoter       PGK promoter: mouse phosphoglycerate kinase 1 promoter
   1947..2660    +  CDS            Citrine: Citrine is a basic (constitutively fluorescent) yellow fluorescent protein published in 2001, derived from Aequorea victoria. It has moderate acid sensitivity.
   2709..3182    +  CDS            folA: DYR_ECOLI - Also known as tmrA. Experimental evidence at protein level: Swiss-Prot protein existence level 1. Key enzyme in folate metabolism. Catalyzes an essential reaction for de novo glycine and purine synthesis, and for DNA precursor synthesis. From Escherichia coli (strain K12).
   3218..3425    +  polyA_signal   bGH poly(A) signal: bovine growth hormone polyadenylation signal
   3463..3792    +  promoter       SV40 promoter: SV40 enhancer and early promoter
   3840..3887    +  promoter       EM7 promoter: synthetic bacterial promoter&nbsp
   3906..4280    +  CDS            BleoR: antibiotic-binding protein; Sh ble from Streptoalloteichus hindustanus; confers resistance to bleomycin, phleomycin, and Zeocin™
   4287..4393    +  misc_feature   WPRE (fragment): woodchuck hepatitis virus posttranscriptional regulatory element
   4402..4523    +  polyA_signal   SV40 poly(A) signal: SV40 polyadenylation signal
   4541..4633    +  ncRNA          G-CSF SLDE: Accession: RF00183 - G-CSF factor stem-loop destabilising element (SLDE)
   5330..5797    +  CDS            B (fragment): PORTL_LAMBD - Experimental evidence at protein level: Swiss-Prot protein existence level 1. Forms the portal vertex of the capsid (PubMed:6228056, PubMed:6232391). This portal plays critical roles in head assembly, genome packaging, neck/tail attachment, and genome ejection (Probable). The portal protein multimerizes as a single ring-shaped homododecamer arranged around a central channel (PubMed:6232391). Binds to the terminase subunits to form the packaging machine (PubMed:7799432). From Escherichia phage lambda (Bacteriophage lambda).
   5835..5851    -  protein_bind   lac operator: The lac repressor binds to the lac operator to inhibit transcription in E. coli. This inhibition can be relieved by adding lactose or isopropyl-β-D-thiogalactopyranoside (IPTG). lac repressor encoded by lacI
   5859..5889    -  promoter       lac promoter: promoter for the E. coli lac operon
   5904..5925    -  protein_bind   CAP binding site: CAP binding activates transcription in the presence of cAMP. E. coli catabolite activator protein
   5938..6030    -  CDS            lacI (fragment): lac repressor; lacI; The lac repressor binds to the lac operator to inhibit transcription in E. coli. This inhibition can be relieved by adding lactose or isopropyl-β-D-thiogalactopyranoside (IPTG).
   6213..6801    -  rep_origin     ori: high-copy-number ColE1/pMB1/pBR322/pUC origin of replication
   6972..7832    -  CDS            AmpR: β-lactamase; bla; confers resistance to ampicillin, carbenicillin, and related antibiotics
>Addgene plasmid #116040 | PB-PGK-Cit-tevs-DHFR | addgene full sequence | sequence record 225370 | Addgene NGS Result
ACTCTTCCTTTTTCAATATTATTGAAGCATTTATCAGGGTTATTGTCTCATGAGCGGATACATATTTGAA
TGTATTTAGAAAAATAAACAAATAGGGGTTCCGCGCACATTTCCCCGAAAAGTGCCACCTAAATTGTAAG
CGTTAATATTTTGTTAAAATTCGCGTTAAATTTTTGTTAAATCAGCTCATTTTTTAACCAATAGGCCGAA
ATCGGCAAAATCCCTTATAAATCAAAAGAATAGACCGAGATAGGGT
[37 nt withheld, positions 257-293]
AAAGAACGTGGACTCCAACGTCAAAGG
[49 nt withheld, positions 321-369]
T
[91 nt withheld, positions 371-461]
G
[124 nt withheld, positions 463-586]
CCCATTCGCCATTCAGGCTGCGCAACTGTTGGGAAGGGCGATCGGTGCGGGCCTCTTCGCTATTACGCCA
GCTGGCGAAAGGGGGATGTGCTGCAAGGCGATTAAGTTGGGTAACGCCAGGGTTTTCCCAGTCACGACGT
TGTAAAACGACGGCCAGTGAGCGCGCCTCGTTCATTCACGTTTTTGAACCCGTGGAGGACGGGCAGACTC
GCGGTGCAAATGTGTTTTACAGCGTGATGGAGCAGATGAAGATGCTCGACACGCTGCAGAACACGCAGCT
AGATTAACCCTAGAAAGATAATCATATTGTGACGTACGTTAAAGATAATCATGTGTAAAATTGACGCATG
TGTTTTATCGGTCTGTATATCGAGGTTTATTTATTAATTTGAATAGATATTAAGTTTTATTATATTTACA
CTTACATACTAATAATAAATTCAACAAACAATTTATTTATGTTTATTTATTTATTAAAAAAAACAAAAAC
TCAAAATTTCTTCTATAAAGTAACAAAACTTTTATGAGGGACAGCCCCCCCCCAAAGCCCCCAGGGATGT
AATTACGTCCCTCCCCCGCTAGGGGGCAGCAGCGAGCCGCCCGGGGCTCCGCTCCGGTCCGGCGCTCCCC
CCGCATCCCCGAGCCGGCAGCGTGCGGGGACAGCCCGGGCACGGGGAAGGTGGCACGGGATCGCTTTCCT
CTGAACGCTTCTCGCTGCTCTTTGAGCCTGCAGACACCTGGGGGGATACGGGGAAAAGGCCTCCACGGCC
ACTAGTAGGCGTTTTGCGCTGCTTCGCGATGTACGGGCCAGATATACGCGTTCTACCGGGTAGGGGAGGC
GCTTTTCCCAAGGCAGTCTGGAGCATGCGCTTTAGCAGCCCCGCTGGGCACTTGGCGCTACACAAGTGGC
CTCTGGCCTCGCACACATTCCACATCCACCGGTAGGCGCCAACCGGCTCCGTTCTTTGGTGGCCCCTTCG
CGCCACCTTCTACTCCTCCCCTAGTCAGGAAGTTCCCCCCCGCCCCGCAGCTCGCGTCGTGCAGGACGTG
ACAAATGGAAGTAGCACGTCTCATTAGTCTCGTGCAGATGGACAGCACCGCTGAGCAATGGAAGCGGGTA
GGCCTTTGGGGCAGCGGCCAATAGCAGCTTTGCTCCTTCGCTTTCTGGGCTCAGAGGCTGGGAAGGGGTG
GGTCCGGGGGCGGGCTCAGGGGCGGGCTCAGGGGCGGGGCGGGCGCCCGAAGGTCCTCCGGAGGCCCGGC
ATTCTGCACGCTTCAAAAGCGCACGTCTGCCGCGCTGTTCTCCTCTTCCTCATCTCCGGGCCTTTCGACC
TGCAGCCCAAGCTTCGCCACCATGGGATCCGTGAGCAAGGGCGAGGAGCTGTTCACCGGGGTGGTGCCCA
TCCTGGTCGAGCTGGACGGCGACGTAAACGGCCACAAGTTCAGCGTGTCCGGCGAGGGCGAGGGCGATGC
CACCTACGGCAAGCTGACCCTGAAGTTCATCTGCACCACCGGCAAGCTGCCCGTGCCCTGGCCCACCCTC
GTGACCACCTTCGGCTACGGCCTGATGTGCTTCGCCCGCTACCCCGACCACATGAAGCAGCACGACTTCT
TCAAGTCCGCCATGCCCGAAGGCTACGTCCAGGAGCGCACCATCTTCTTCAAGGACGACGGCAACTACAA
GACCCGCGCCGAGGTGAAGTTCGAGGGCGACACCCTGGTGAACCGCATCGAGCTGAAGGGCATCGACTTC
AAGGAGGACGGCAACATCCTGGGGCACAAGCTGGAGTACAACTACAACAGCCACAACGTCTATATCATGG
CCGACAAGCAGAAGAACGGCATCAAGGTGAACTTCAAGATCCGCCACAACATCGAGGACGGCAGCGTGCA
GCTCGCCGACCACTACCAGCAGAACACCCCCATCGGCGACGGCCCCGTGCTGCTGCCCGACAACCACTAC
CTGAGCTACCAGTCCGCCCTGAGCAAAGACCCCAACGAGAAGCGCGATCACATGGTCCTGCTGGAGTTCG
TGACCGCCGCCGGGATCACTCTCGGCATGGACGAGCTGTACAAGGGTGGGTCCGGTCTCGAGAACTTGTA
CTTCCAGAGTGGGAGCGGATCGATATCACTGATCGCTGCACTCGCGGTTGATTATGTAATAGGCATGGAA
AACGCGATGCCCTGGAACCTGCCAGCAGACCTCGCATGGTTTAAGCGGAACACTCTGAATAAGCCAGTCA
TTATGGGCCGACATACGTGGGAAAGCATTGGACGCCCACTGCCAGGAAGGAAGAATATAATCCTGTCATC
ACAGCCGTCCACGGACGATAGAGTCACTTGGGTAAAATCCGTTGACGAAGCCATAGCTGCCTGTGGTGAT
GTGCCTGAGATAATGGTAATAGGAGGAGGGCGGGTAATCGAACAATTTCTGCCTAAAGCCCAGAAGCTGT
ACCTTACCCATATTGACGCGGAAGTAGAGGGCGACACACATTTCCCAGATTATGAGCCAGATGATTGGGA
GAGCGTTTTCTCCGAATTTCATGATGCAGACGCCCAGAATAGCCACAGCTACTGCTTTGAAATATTGGAG
CGCCGATGAAGCTAGCGAATTCGAATTTAAATCGGCCTCGACTGTGCCTTCTAGTTGCCAGCCATCTGTT
GTTTGCCCCTCCCCCGTGCCTTCCTTGACCCTGGAAGGTGCCACTCCCACTGTCCTTTCCTAATAAAATG
AGGAAATTGCATCGCATTGTCTGAGTAGGTGTCATTCTATTCTGGGGGGTGGGGTGGGGCAGGACAGCAA
GGGGGAGGATTGGGAAGACAATAGCAGGCATGCTGGGGACGCGGCCGCAATTTAACGCGAATTAATTCTG
TGGAATGTGTGTCAGTTAGGGTGTGGAAAGTCCCCAGGCTCCCCAGCAGGCAGAAGTATGCAAAGCATGC
ATCTCAATTAGTCAGCAACCAGGTGTGGAAAGTCCCCAGGCTCCCCAGCAGGCAGAAGTATGCAAAGCAT
GCATCTCAATTAGTCAGCAACCATAGTCCCGCCCCTAACTCCGCCCATCCCGCCCCTAACTCCGCCCAGT
TCCGCCCATTCTCCGCCCCATGGCTGACTAATTTTTTTTATTTATGCAGAGGCCGAGGCCGCCTCTGCCT
CTGAGCTATTCCAGAAGTAGTGAGGAGGCTTTTTTGGAGGCCTAGGCTTTTGCAAAAAGCTCCCGGGAGC
TTGTATATCCATTTTCGGATCTGATCAGCACGTGTTGACAATTAATCATCGGCATAGTATATCGGCATAG
TATAATACGACAAGGTGAGGAACTAAACCATGGCCAAGTTGACCAGTGCCGTTCCGGTGCTCACCGCGCG
CGACGTCGCCGGAGCGGTCGAGTTCTGGACCGACCGGCTCGGGTTCTCCCGGGACTTCGTGGAGGACGAC
TTCGCCGGTGTGGTCCGGGACGACGTGACCCTGTTCATCAGCGCGGTCCAGGACCAGGTGGTGCCGGACA
ACACCCTGGCCTGGGTGTGGGTGCGCGGCCTGGACGAGCTGTACGCCGAGTGGTCGGAGGTCGTGTCCAC
GAACTTCCGGGACGCCTCCGGGCCGGCCATGACCGAGATCGGCGAGCAGCCGTGGGGGCGGGAGTTCGCC
CTGCGCGACCCGGCCGGCAACTGCGTGCACTTCGTGGCCGAGGAGCAGGACTGAGTCGACAATCAACCTC
TGGATTACAAAATTTGTGAAAGATTGACTGGTATTCTTAACTATGTTGCTCCTTTTACGCTATGTGGATA
CGCTGCTTTAATGCCTTTGTATCATGCGTTAACTAAACTTGTTTATTGCAGCTTATAATGGTTACAAATA
AAGCAATAGCATCACAAATTTCACAAATAAAGCATTTTTTTCACTGCATTCTAGTTGTGGTTTGTCCAAA
CTCATCAATGTATCTTATCATGTCTGGAATTGACTCAAATGATGTCAATTAGTCTATCAGAAGCTCATCT
GGTCTCCCTTCCGGGGGACAAGACATCCCTGTTTAATATTTAAACAGCAGTGTTCCCAAACTGGGTTCTT
ATATCCCTTGCTCTGGTCAACCAGGTTGCAGGGTTTCCTGTCCTCACAGGAACGAAGTCCCTAAAGAAAC
AGTGGCAGCCAGGTTTAGCCCCGGAATTGACTGGATTCCTTTTTTAGGGCCCATTGGTATGGCTTTTTCC
CCGTATCCCCCCAGGTGTCTGCAGGCTCAAAGAGCAGCGAGAAGCGTTCAGAGGAAAGCGATCCCGTGCC
ACCTTCCCCGTGCCCGGGCTGTCCCCGCACGCTGCCGGCTCGGGGATGCGGGGGGAGCGCCGGACCGGAG
CGGAGCCCCGGGCGGCTCGCTGCTGCCCCCTAGCGGGGGAGGGACGTAATTACATCCCTGGGGGCTTTGG
GGGGGGGCTGTCCCTGATATCTATAACAAGAAAATATATATATAATAAGTTATCACGTAAGTAGAACATG
AAATAACAATATAATTATCGTATGAGTTAAATCTTAAAAGTCACGTAAAAGATAATCATGCGTCATTTTG
ACTCACGCGGTCGTTATAGTTCAAAATCAGTGACACTTACCGCATTGACAAGCACGCCTCACGGGAGCTC
CAAGCGGCGACTGAGATGTCCTAAATGCACAGCGACGGATTCGCGCTATTTAGAAAGAGAGAGCAATATT
TCAAGAATGCATGCGTCAATTTTACGCAGACTATCTTTCTAGGGTTAATCTAGCTGCATCAGGATCATAT
CGTCGGGTCTTTTTTCCGGCTCAGTCATCGCCCAAGCTGGCGCTATCTGGGCATCGGGGAGGAAGAAGCC
CGTGCCTTTTCCCGCGAGGTTGAAGCGGCATGGAAAGAGTTTGCCGAGGATGACTGCTGCTGCATTGACG
TTGAGCGAAAACGCACGTTTACCATGATGATTCGGGAAGGTGTGGCCATGCACGCCTTTAACGGTGAACT
GTTCGTTCAGGCCACCTGGGATACCAGTTCGTCGCGGCTTTTCCGGACACAGTTCCGGATGGTCAGCCCG
AAGCGCATCAGCAACCCGAACAATACCGGCGACAGCCGGAACTGCCGTGCCGGTGTGCAGATTAATGACA
GCGGTGCGGCGCTGGGATATTACGTCAGCGAGGACGGGTATCCTGGCTGGATGCCGCAGAAATGGACATG
GATACCCCGTGAGTTACCCGGCGGGCGCGCTTGGCGTAATCATGGTCATAGCTGTTTCCTGTGTGAAATT
GTTATCCGCTCACAATTCCACACAACATACGAGCCGGAAGCATAAAGTGTAAAGCCTGGGGTGCCTAATG
AGTGAGCTAACTCACATTAATTGCGTTGCGCTCACTGCCCGCTTTCCAGTCGGGAAACCTGTCGTGCCAG
CTGCATTAATGAATCGGCCAACGCGCGGGGAGAGGCGGTTTGCGTATTGGGCGCTCTTCCGCTTCCTCGC
TCACTGACTCGCTGCGCTCGGTCGTTCGGCTGCGGCGAGCGGTATCAGCTCACTCAAAGGCGGTAATACG
GTTATCCACAGAATCAGGGGATAACGCAGGAAAGAACATGTGAGCAAAAGGCCAGCAAAAGGCCAGGAAC
CGTAAAAAGGCCGCGTTGCTGGCGTTTTTCCATAGGCTCCGCCCCCCTGACGAGCATCACAAAAATCGAC
GCTCAAGTCAGAGGTGGCGAAACCCGACAGGACTATAAAGATACCAGGCGTTTCCCCCTGGAAGCTCCCT
CGTGCGCTCTCCTGTTCCGACCCTGCCGCTTACCGGATACCTGTCCGCCTTTCTCCCTTCGGGAAGCGTG
GCGCTTTCTCATAGCTCACGCTGTAGGTATCTCAGTTCGGTGTAGGTCGTTCGCTCCAAGCTGGGCTGTG
TGCACGAACCCCCCGTTCAGCCCGACCGCTGCGCCTTATCCGGTAACTATCGTCTTGAGTCCAACCCGGT
AAGACACGACTTATCGCCACTGGCAGCAGCCACTGGTAACAGGATTAGCAGAGCGAGGTATGTAGGCGGT
GCTACAGAGTTCTTGAAGTGGTGGCCTAACTACGGCTACACTAGAAGAACAGTATTTGGTATCTGCGCTC
TGCTGAAGCCAGTTACCTTCGGAAAAAGAGTTGGTAGCTCTTGATCCGGCAAACAAACCACCGCTGGTAG
CGGTGGTTTTTTTGTTTGCAAGCAGCAGATTACGCGCAGAAAAAAAGGATCTCAAGAAGATCCTTTGATC
TTTTCTACGGGGTCTGACGCTCAGTGGAACGAAAACTCACGTTAAGGGATTTTGGTCATGAGATTATCAA
AAAGGATCTTCACCTAGATCCTTTTAAATTAAAAATGAAGTTTTAAATCAATCTAAAGTATATATGAGTA
AACTTGGTCTGACAGTTACCAATGCTTAATCAGTGAGGCACCTATCTCAGCGATCTGTCTATTTCGTTCA
TCCATAGTTGCCTGACTCCCCGTCGTGTAGATAACTACGATACGGGAGGGCTTACCATCTGGCCCCAGTG
CTGCAATGATACCGCGAGACCCACGCTCACCGGCTCCAGATTTATCAGCAATAAACCAGCCAGCCGGAAG
GGCCGAGCGCAGAAGTGGTCCTGCAACTTTATCCGCCTCCATCCAGTCTATTAATTGTTGCCGGGAAGCT
AGAGTAAGTAGTTCGCCAGTTAATAGTTTGCGCAACGTTGTTGCCATTGCTACAGGCATCGTGGTGTCAC
GCTCGTCGTTTGGTATGGCTTCATTCAGCTCCGGTTCCCAACGATCAAGGCGAGTTACATGATCCCCCAT
GTTGTGCAAAAAAGCGGTTAGCTCCTTCGGTCCTCCGATCGTTGTCAGAAGTAAGTTGGCCGCAGTGTTA
TCACTCATGGTTATGGCAGCACTGCATAATTCTCTTACTGTCATGCCATCCGTAAGATGCTTTTCTGTGA
CTGGTGAGTACTCAACCAAGTCATTCTGAGAATAGTGTATGCGGCGACCGAGTTGCTCTTGCCCGGCGTC
AATACGGGATAATACCGCGCCACATAGCAGAACTTTAAAAGTGCTCATCATTGGAAAACGTTCTTCGGGG
CGAAAACTCTCAAGGATCTTACCGCTGTTGAGATCCAGTTCGATGTAACCCACTCGTGCACCCAACTGAT
CTTCAGCATCTTTTACTTTCACCAGCGTTTCTGGGTGAGCAAAAACAGGAAGGCAAAATGCCGCAAAAAA
GGGAATAAGGGCGACACGGAAATGTTGAATACTCAT
